Addgene plasmid #212008: Talin1(ΔR1-12)-mCherry
Purpose: Expression of mouse talin1 (1-490 + 2296-2541)-mCherry in mammalian cells
Depositing lab: Vesa Hytönen. Depositing organization: Tampere University, BioMediTech. Publication: Talin-mediated force transmission and talin rod domain unfolding independently regulate adhesion signaling. Rahikainen R, Ohman T, Turkki P, Varjosalo M, Hytonen VP. J Cell Sci. 2019 Apr 3;132(7):jcs226514. doi: 10.1242/jcs.226514. PubMed 30837291.
Backbone
  Vector backbone: pEGFP-C1
  Backbone manufacturer: Clontech
  Backbone size w/o insert (bp): 3962
  Total vector size (bp): 6881
  Modifications to backbone: N-terminal EGFP removed
  Vector type: Mammalian Expression
  Selectable markers: Neomycin (select with G418)
Growth in bacteria
  Bacterial resistance: Kanamycin, 50 μg/mL
  Growth temperature: 37°C
  Growth strain: DH5alpha
  Copy number: High Copy
Gene/Insert
  Gene/Insert name: Talin1(ΔR1-12)-mCherry
  Species: M. musculus (mouse)
  Insert size (bp): 2919
  GenBank ID: CAA39588.1
  Entrez Gene: Tln1 (a.k.a. Tln)
  Promoter: CMV
  Tag / fusion protein: mCherry fluorescent protein (C terminal on insert)
  Cloning method: Unknown
  Sequencing primers: 5′ acgcaaatgggcggtagg; 3′ GATGAGTTTGGACAAACCAC
Terms and licenses: Academic/Nonprofit Terms; Industry Terms: Not Available to Industry
How to cite: Talin1(ΔR1-12)-mCherry was a gift from Vesa Hytönen (Addgene plasmid # 212008 ; http://n2t.net/addgene:212008 ; RRID:Addgene_212008)
