[The description below was written by a language model from this plasmid's Addgene catalogue record and pLannotate feature annotations shown in this document.]
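Description:
Talin1(ΔR1-12)-mCherry is a 6,881 bp mammalian expression plasmid built on the Clontech pEGFP-C1 backbone, from which the N-terminal EGFP coding sequence has been removed. It replicates in E. coli at high copy from a ColE1/pUC-type origin and also carries an f1 phage origin. A single NeoR/KanR (Tn5 aminoglycoside phosphotransferase) gene serves both hosts. A bacterial bla-type promoter drives it for kanamycin selection, and the adjacent SV40 enhancer/early promoter, paired with an HSV TK polyadenylation signal, drives it in mammalian cells for G418 selection. The short ble, bGH poly(A) and SV40 large T antigen fragments flagged by the annotation are probably backbone remnants rather than functional elements.

The payload is a truncated mouse talin1 (Tln1) fused at its C terminus to the monomeric red fluorescent protein mCherry. It is expressed from the human CMV immediate-early enhancer and promoter and terminated by the SV40 poly(A) signal. According to the record, the insert joins residues 1–490 to residues 2296–2541. As the name indicates, this deletes rod subdomains R1 through R12 and leaves the N-terminal portion linked directly to the C-terminal end of the protein. The automated feature table labels only part of this open reading frame as Tln1, leaving an unannotated stretch before mCherry that presumably holds the rest of the talin sequence and any linker.

The construct expresses a fluorescently trackable "rodless" talin in mammalian cells. The associated study examined how talin-mediated force transmission and rod domain unfolding separately contribute to adhesion signaling.
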