Features (pLannotate 1.2.2; 15 found; start..end, strand, type, name):
     61..364     +  enhancer       CMV enhancer: human cytomegalovirus immediate early enhancer
    365..568     +  promoter       CMV promoter: human cytomegalovirus (CMV) immediate early promoter
    610..2340    +  CDS            Tln1 (fragment): TLN1_MOUSE - Also known as Tln. Experimental evidence at protein level: Swiss-Prot protein existence level 1. Probably involved in connections of major cytoskeletal structures to the plasma membrane. High molecular weight cytoskeletal protein concentrated at regions of cell-substratum contact and, in lymphocytes, at cell-cell contacts. From Mus musculus (Mouse).
   2818..3525    +  CDS            mCherry: mCherry is a basic (constitutively fluorescent) red fluorescent protein published in 2004, derived from Discosoma sp.. It is reported to be a very rapidly-maturing monomer with low acid sensitivity.
   3528..3550    +  misc_feature   MCS (fragment): multiple cloning site
   3562..3646    +  CDS            large T antigen (fragment): large T antigen from SV40 (simian virus 40)
   3669..3790    +  polyA_signal   SV40 poly(A) signal: SV40 polyadenylation signal
   3824..4252    -  rep_origin     f1 ori (sequence partly withheld): f1 bacteriophage origin of replication; arrow indicates direction of (+) strand synthesis
   4279..4383    +  promoter       AmpR promoter: bla
   4385..4742    +  promoter       SV40 promoter: SV40 enhancer and early promoter
   4777..5571    +  CDS            NeoR/KanR: aminoglycoside phosphotransferase from Tn5; aph(3')-II (or nptII); confers resistance to neomycin, kanamycin, and G418 (Geneticin®)
   5592..5744    +  CDS            ble (fragment): BLE_KLEPN - Experimental evidence at protein level: Swiss-Prot protein existence level 1. Binding protein with a strong affinity to the bleomycin family of antibiotics. Binds to CL990; an antimitotic-antibiotic compound. From Klebsiella pneumoniae.
   5803..5850    +  polyA_signal   HSV TK poly(A) signal: herpes simplex virus thymidine kinase polyadenylation signal (Cole and Stacy, 1985)
   5941..5957    -  polyA_signal   bGH poly(A) signal (fragment): bovine growth hormone polyadenylation signal
   6179..6767    +  rep_origin     ori: high-copy-number ColE1/pMB1/pBR322/pUC origin of replication
>Addgene plasmid #212008 | Talin1(ΔR1-12)-mCherry | addgene full sequence | sequence record 423007 | Addgene NGS Result
TAGTTATTAATAGTAATCAATTACGGGGTCATTAGTTCATAGCCCATATATGGAGTTCCGCGTTACATAA
CTTACGGTAAATGGCCCGCCTGGCTGACCGCCCAACGACCCCCGCCCATTGACGTCAATAATGACGTATG
TTCCCATAGTAACGCCAATAGGGACTTTCCATTGACGTCAATGGGTGGAGTATTTACGGTAAACTGCCCA
CTTGGCAGTACATCAAGTGTATCATATGCCAAGTACGCCCCCTATTGACGTCAATGACGGTAAATGGCCC
GCCTGGCATTATGCCCAGTACATGACCTTATGGGACTTTCCTACTTGGCAGTACATCTACGTATTAGTCA
TCGCTATTACCATGGTGATGCGGTTTTGGCAGTACATCAATGGGCGTGGATAGCGGTTTGACTCACGGGG
ATTTCCAAGTCTCCACCCCATTGACGTCAATGGGAGTTTGTTTTGGCACCAAAATCAACGGGACTTTCCA
AAATGTCGTAACAACTCCGCCCCATTGACGCAAATGGGCGGTAGGCGTGTACGGTGGGAGGTCTATATAA
GCAGAGCTGGTTTAGTGAACCGTCAGATCCGCTAGCGCTACCGGTCACCATGGTTGCGCTTTCGCTGAAG
ATTAGCATTGGGAATGTGGTGAAGACGATGCAATTTGAGCCATCTACCATGGTGTACGACGCCTGCCGCA
TGATTCGTGAGCGGATCCCAGAGGCCCTGGCTGGCCCTCCCAACGACTTTGGGCTCTTTCTGTCAGATGA
TGACCCCAAAAAAGGCATCTGGCTAGAGGCTGGGAAAGCTTTGGACTACTACATGCTCCGAAATGGGGAC
ACCATGGAGTACAGAAAAAAGCAGAGACCCCTGAAGATCCGGATGTTAGACGGAACGGTGAAGACTATCA
TGGTGGATGACTCCAAGACCGTCACAGACATGCTCATGACCATTTGTGCCCGAATTGGTATCACCAACCA
TGATGAGTATTCACTGGTTCGAGAGCTGATGGAAGAAAAGAAAGATGAGGGGACAGGGACCCTGAGAAAA
GACAAGACCCTACTGCGAGATGAAAAGAAGATGGAGAAGCTAAAGCAGAAGTTGCACACAGACGATGAGT
TGAACTGGCTGGACCATGGGCGGACACTGAGGGAACAGGGAGTGGAAGAGCATGAGACGTTGCTGCTGCG
GAGAAAGTTCTTCTACTCAGACCAGAATGTGGATTCCCGAGACCCTGTACAGCTGAACCTTCTCTATGTG
CAGGCACGAGATGACATCCTGAATGGCTCCCATCCTGTCTCCTTTGACAAGGCCTGTGAATTTGCAGGCT
TCCAGTGCCAGATCCAGTTTGGACCTCACAATGAACAGAAGCACAAGGCTGGCTTCCTTGACCTGAAGGA
CTTCCTGCCCAAGGAGTATGTGAAGCAGAAGGGAGAGCGTAAGATCTTTCAGGCACACAAGAATTGTGGG
CAGATGAGTGAAATTGAGGCCAAGGTACGCTACGTGAAGCTGGCCCGTTCCCTCAAGACTTACGGTGTCT
CCTTCTTCCTAGTCAAGGAAAAGATGAAGGGGAAGAATAAACTGGTGCCCAGGCTGTTGGGCATCACTAA
GGAGTGTGTGATGCGTGTGGATGAGAAGACCAAGGAGGTGATTCAGGAATGGAGCCTCACCAACATCAAA
CGCTGGGCTGCCTCTCCCAAGAGCTTTACTCTGGACTTTGGAGACTATCAGGATGGCTACTACTCAGTAC
AGACGACAGAAGGCGAGCAGATCGCACAGCTCATTGCTGGCTACATAGATATCATCCTTAAGAAGAAAAA
AAGCAAGGACCATTTTGGGCTGGAGGGAGATGAAGAGTCTACTATGTTGGAGGACTCAGTGTCTCCCAAA
AAGTCAACAGTCCTTCAGCAGCAGTACAACCGAGTGGGGAAAGTGGAGCACGGCTCTGTGGCTCTGCCAG
CCATCATGCGCTCTGGAGCCTCTGGTCCTGAGAATTTCCAGGTGGGGAGCATGCCACCTGCCCAGCAGCA
GATCACCAGTGGCCAGATGCACCGAGGACACATGCCACCTCTGACTAGTGTGGACCCAGAGGACCCTACT
GTCATTGCTGAGAATGAGCTCTTGGGAGCCGCAGCCGCCATCGAGGCTGCAGCCAAGAAGCTGGAGCAGC
TGAAGCCCAGGGCCAAACCCAAGGAGGCGGATGAGTCCTTGAACTTTGAGGAACAAATCCTAGAAGCTGC
CAAGTCCATCGCTGCAGCCACCAGTGCACTGGTAAAGGCTGCGTCAGCAGCCCAGAGGGAGCTGGTGGCT
CAAGGAAAGGTGGGCGCCATTCCAGCCAATGCACTGGATGATGGGCAGTGGTCGCAGGGCCTCATTTCCG
CTGCCCGTATGGTGGCTGCGGCCACCAACAATCTGTGTGAAGCAGCTAACGCAGCTGTCCAGGGCCATGC
TAGCCAGGAGAAACTCATTTCCTCAGCCAAGCAAGTAGCTGCCTCCACAGCTCAGCTCCTGGTAGCTTGC
AAGGTCAAAGCAGATCAGGACTCTGAGGCAATGAAACGGCTCCAGGCTGCTGGCAATGCAGTGAAGAGGG
CCTCAGATAACCTGGTAAAGGCGGCCCAGAAAGCTGCAGCCTTCGAAGACCAGGAGAATGAGACGGTGGT
GGTGAAGGAGAAAATGGTTGGGGGCATTGCCCAGATTATCGCAGCACAGGAAGAGATGCTTCGGAAGGAA
CGAGAGCTGGAAGAGGCTCGGAAAAAGCTCGCCCAGATCCGGCAGCAGCAGTACAAGTTCTTGCCTTCAG
AGCTTCGAGACGAGCACATGGTGAGCAAGGGCGAGGAGGATAACATGGCCATCATCAAGGAGTTCATGCG
CTTCAAGGTGCACATGGAGGGCTCCGTGAACGGCCACGAGTTCGAGATCGAGGGCGAGGGCGAGGGCCGC
CCCTACGAGGGCACCCAGACCGCCAAGCTGAAGGTGACCAAGGGTGGCCCCCTGCCCTTCGCCTGGGACA
TCCTGTCCCCTCAGTTCATGTACGGCTCCAAGGCCTACGTGAAGCACCCCGCCGACATCCCCGACTACTT
GAAGCTGTCCTTCCCCGAGGGCTTCAAGTGGGAGCGCGTGATGAACTTCGAGGACGGCGGCGTGGTGACC
GTGACCCAGGACTCCTCCCTGCAGGACGGCGAGTTCATCTACAAGGTGAAGCTGCGCGGCACCAACTTCC
CCTCCGACGGCCCCGTAATGCAGAAGAAGACCATGGGCTGGGAGGCCTCCTCCGAGCGGATGTACCCCGA
GGACGGCGCCCTGAAGGGCGAGATCAAGCAGAGGCTGAAGCTGAAGGACGGCGGCCACTACGACGCTGAG
GTCAAGACCACCTACAAGGCCAAGAAGCCCGTGCAGCTGCCCGGCGCCTACAACGTCAACATCAAGTTGG
ACATCACCTCCCACAACGAGGACTACACCATCGTGGAACAGTACGAACGCGCCGAGGGCCGCCACTCCAC
CGGCGGCATGGACGAGCTGTACAAGTAACCGCGGGCCCGGGATCCACCGGATCTAGATAACTGATCATAA
TCAGCCATACCACATTTGTAGAGGTTTTACTTGCTTTAAAAAACCTCCCACACCTCCCCCTGAACCTGAA
ACATAAAATGAATGCAATTGTTGTTGTTAACTTGTTTATTGCAGCTTATAATGGTTACAAATAAAGCAAT
AGCATCACAAATTTCACAAATAAAGCATTTTTTTCACTGCATTCTAGTTGTGGTTTGTCCAAACTCATCA
ATGTATCTTAACGCGTAAATTGTAAGCGTTAATATTTTGTTAAAATTCGCGTTAAATTTTTGTTAAATCA
GCTCATTTTTTAACCAATAGGCCGAAATCGGCAAAATCCCTTATAAATCAAAAGAATAGACCGAGATAGG
GT
[37 nt withheld, positions 3923-3959]
AAAGAACGTGGACTCCAACGTCAAAGG
[49 nt withheld, positions 3987-4035]
T
[91 nt withheld, positions 4037-4127]
G
[124 nt withheld, positions 4129-4252]
CAGGTGGCACTTTTCGGGGAAATGTGCGCGGAACCCCTATTTGTTTATTTTTCTAAATACATTCAAATAT
GTATCCGCTCATGAGACAATAACCCTGATAAATGCTTCAATAATATTGAAAAAGGAAGAGTCCTGAGGCG
GAAAGAACCAGCTGTGGAATGTGTGTCAGTTAGGGTGTGGAAAGTCCCCAGGCTCCCCAGCAGGCAGAAG
TATGCAAAGCATGCATCTCAATTAGTCAGCAACCAGGTGTGGAAAGTCCCCAGGCTCCCCAGCAGGCAGA
AGTATGCAAAGCATGCATCTCAATTAGTCAGCAACCATAGTCCCGCCCCTAACTCCGCCCATCCCGCCCC
TAACTCCGCCCAGTTCCGCCCATTCTCCGCCCCATGGCTGACTAATTTTTTTTATTTATGCAGAGGCCGA
GGCCGCCTCGGCCTCTGAGCTATTCCAGAAGTAGTGAGGAGGCTTTTTTGGAGGCCTAGGCTTTTGCAAA
GATCGATCAAGAGACAGGATGAGGATCGTTTCGCATGATTGAACAAGATGGATTGCACGCAGGTTCTCCG
GCCGCTTGGGTGGAGAGGCTATTCGGCTATGACTGGGCACAACAGACAATCGGCTGCTCTGATGCCGCCG
TGTTCCGGCTGTCAGCGCAGGGGCGCCCGGTTCTTTTTGTCAAGACCGACCTGTCCGGTGCCCTGAATGA
ACTGCAAGACGAGGCAGCGCGGCTATCGTGGCTGGCCACGACGGGCGTTCCTTGCGCAGCTGTGCTCGAC
GTTGTCACTGAAGCGGGAAGGGACTGGCTGCTATTGGGCGAAGTGCCGGGGCAGGATCTCCTGTCATCTC
ACCTTGCTCCTGCCGAGAAAGTATCCATCATGGCTGATGCAATGCGGCGGCTGCATACGCTTGATCCGGC
TACCTGCCCATTCGACCACCAAGCGAAACATCGCATCGAGCGAGCACGTACTCGGATGGAAGCCGGTCTT
GTCGATCAGGATGATCTGGACGAAGAGCATCAGGGGCTCGCGCCAGCCGAACTGTTCGCCAGGCTCAAGG
CGAGCATGCCCGACGGCGAGGATCTCGTCGTGACCCATGGCGATGCCTGCTTGCCGAATATCATGGTGGA
AAATGGCCGCTTTTCTGGATTCATCGACTGTGGCCGGCTGGGTGTGGCGGACCGCTATCAGGACATAGCG
TTGGCTACCCGTGATATTGCTGAAGAGCTTGGCGGCGAATGGGCTGACCGCTTCCTCGTGCTTTACGGTA
TCGCCGCTCCCGATTCGCAGCGCATCGCCTTCTATCGCCTTCTTGACGAGTTCTTCTGAGCGGGACTCTG
GGGTTCGAAATGACCGACCAAGCGACGCCCAACCTGCCATCACGAGATTTCGATTCCACCGCCGCCTTCT
ATGAAAGGTTGGGCTTCGGAATCGTTTTCCGGGACGCCGGCTGGATGATCCTCCAGCGCGGGGATCTCAT
GCTGGAGTTCTTCGCCCACCCTAGGGGGAGGCTAACTGAAACACGGAAGGAGACAATACCGGAAGGAACC
CGCGCTATGACGGCAATAAAAAGACAGAATAAAACGCACGGTGTTGGGTCGTTTGTTCATAAACGCGGGG
TTCGGTCCCAGGGCTGGCACTCTGTCGATACCCCACCGAGACCCCATTGGGGCCAATACGCCCGCGTTTC
TTCCTTTTCCCCACCCCACCCCCCAAGTTCGGGTGAAGGCCCAGGGCTCGCAGCCAACGTCGGGGCGGCA
GGCCCTGCCATAGCCTCAGGTTACTCATATATACTTTAGATTGATTTAAAACTTCATTTTTAATTTAAAA
GGATCTAGGTGAAGATCCTTTTTGATAATCTCATGACCAAAATCCCTTAACGTGAGTTTTCGTTCCACTG
AGCGTCAGACCCCGTAGAAAAGATCAAAGGATCTTCTTGAGATCCTTTTTTTCTGCGCGTAATCTGCTGC
TTGCAAACAAAAAAACCACCGCTACCAGCGGTGGTTTGTTTGCCGGATCAAGAGCTACCAACTCTTTTTC
CGAAGGTAACTGGCTTCAGCAGAGCGCAGATACCAAATACTGTTCTTCTAGTGTAGCCGTAGTTAGGCCA
CCACTTCAAGAACTCTGTAGCACCGCCTACATACCTCGCTCTGCTAATCCTGTTACCAGTGGCTGCTGCC
AGTGGCGATAAGTCGTGTCTTACCGGGTTGGACTCAAGACGATAGTTACCGGATAAGGCGCAGCGGTCGG
GCTGAACGGGGGGTTCGTGCACACAGCCCAGCTTGGAGCGAACGACCTACACCGAACTGAGATACCTACA
GCGTGAGCTATGAGAAAGCGCCACGCTTCCCGAAGGGAGAAAGGCGGACAGGTATCCGGTAAGCGGCAGG
GTCGGAACAGGAGAGCGCACGAGGGAGCTTCCAGGGGGAAACGCCTGGTATCTTTATAGTCCTGTCGGGT
TTCGCCACCTCTGACTTGAGCGTCGATTTTTGTGATGCTCGTCAGGGGGGCGGAGCCTATGGAAAAACGC
CAGCAACGCGGCCTTTTTACGGTTCCTGGCCTTTTGCTGGCCTTTTGCTCACATGTTCTTTCCTGCGTTA
TCCCCTGATTCTGTGGATAACCGTATTACCGCCATGCAT
